Addgene plasmid #213521: pRSF_his6_sumo_229E_NSP14
Purpose: Expresses NSP14 of hCoV 229E
Depositing lab: Thomas Tuschl. Depositing organization: Rockefeller University. Publication: Small-molecule inhibition of SARS-CoV-2 NSP14 RNA cap methyltransferase. Meyer C, Garzia A, Miller MW, Huggins DJ, Myers RW, Hoffmann HH, Ashbrook AW, Jannath SY, Liverton N, Kargman S, Zimmerman M, Nelson AM, Sharma V, Dolgov E, Cangialosi J, Penalva-Lopez S, Alvarez N, Chang CW, Oswal N, Gonzalez I, Rasheed R, Goldgirsh K, Davis JA, Ramos-Espiritu L, Menezes MR, Larson C, Nitsche J, Ganichkin O, Alwaseem H, Molina H, Steinbacher S, Glickman JF, Perlin DS, Rice CM, Meinke PT, Tuschl T. Nature. 2024 Dec 11. doi: 10.1038/s41586-024-08320-0. PubMed 39663451.
Backbone
  Vector backbone: pRSF-His6-sumo
  Backbone size w/o insert (bp): 3900
  Total vector size (bp): 5500
  Vector type: Bacterial Expression
Growth in bacteria
  Bacterial resistance: Kanamycin, 50 μg/mL
  Growth temperature: 37°C
  Growth strain: DH5alpha
  Copy number: Unknown
Gene/Insert
  Gene/Insert name: hCoV 229E NSP14
  Species: hCoV 229E
  Insert size (bp): 1551
  Tag / fusion protein: His6-sumo (N terminal on backbone)
  Cloning method: Restriction Enzyme; 5′ cloning site BamHI (not destroyed); 3′ cloning site XhoI (not destroyed)
  Sequencing primers: 5′ GGCTGATGGAAGCGTTCGCTA; 3′ T7-term
Terms and licenses: Academic/Nonprofit Terms; Industry Terms: Not Available to Industry
How to cite: pRSF_his6_sumo_229E_NSP14 was a gift from Thomas Tuschl (Addgene plasmid # 213521 ; http://n2t.net/addgene:213521 ; RRID:Addgene_213521)
