[The description below was written by a language model from this plasmid's Addgene catalogue record and pLannotate feature annotations shown in this document.]
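Description:
pRSF_his6_sumo_229E_NSP14 is a bacterial expression plasmid of about 5.5 kb, built on a pRSF-His6-sumo backbone, for producing the NSP14 protein of human coronavirus 229E in E. coli. It replicates from the RSF1030 origin, which is compatible with other common origin classes and so allows co-maintenance with a second plasmid, and it is selected with kanamycin through an aminoglycoside phosphotransferase gene. The backbone also carries lacI with its own promoter, supplying lac repressor to keep expression off until induction.

The expression cassette is a standard T7 system: a T7 promoter followed by a lac operator, the phage T7 gene 10 ribosome binding site, the open reading frame, and a T7 terminator. Expression therefore needs a host that supplies T7 RNA polymerase and is induced with IPTG. The reading frame begins with a His6 tag (picked up by the annotation software as a fragment of a composite tag), then a thrombin cleavage site and a truncated yeast SMT3 SUMO domain, fused directly to the roughly 1.55 kb NSP14 segment. This segment is annotated as a fragment of the 229E replicase polyprotein 1ab and was cloned between BamHI and XhoI. The His6 tag allows metal-affinity purification, while SUMO generally aids solubility and can be removed with a SUMO-specific protease. S-Tag and other short tag fragments annotated downstream of the insert appear to be vector remnants. The record lists only the N-terminal tag and does not say whether these are translated. The short tetracycline-resistance and AmpR promoter fragments are likewise backbone remnants.

The associated work concerns small-molecule inhibition of the SARS-CoV-2 NSP14 RNA cap methyltransferase, which suggests this construct supplies a recombinant orthologous enzyme for biochemical comparison, though the record states only that it expresses 229E NSP14.
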