Features (pLannotate 1.2.2; 19 found; start..end, strand, type, name):
    851..928     -  promoter       lacI promoter: lacI
    936..971     -  CDS            TcR (fragment): tetracycline efflux protein; tet; confers resistance to tetracycline
    974..992     +  promoter       T7 promoter: promoter for bacteriophage T7 RNA polymerase
    993..1017    +  protein_bind   lac operator: The lac repressor binds to the lac operator to inhibit transcription in E. coli. This inhibition can be relieved by adding lactose or isopropyl-β-D-thiogalactopyranoside (IPTG). lac repressor encoded by lacI
   1032..1054    +  RBS            RBS: efficient ribosome binding site from bacteriophage T7 gene 10 (Olins and Rangwala, 1989)
   1073..1089    +  CDS            capTEV™ (fragment): composite tag for in vivo biotinylation, TEV protease cleavage, and 6xHis tagging
   1100..1117    +  CDS            thrombin site: thrombin recognition and cleavage site
   1130..1422    +  CDS            SUMO (fragment): cleavable ubiquitin-like protein tag; S. cerevisiae SMT3 (truncated)
   1424..2977    +  CDS            rep (fragment): R1AB_CVH22 - Experimental evidence at protein level: Swiss-Prot protein existence level 1. NendoU is a Mn(2+)-dependent, uridylate-specific enzyme, which leaves 2'-3'-cyclic phosphates 5' to the cleaved bond. From Human coronavirus 229E (HCoV-229E).
   2996..3037    +  CDS            S-Tag (fragment): affinity and epitope tag derived from pancreatic ribonuclease A
   3067..3084    +  CDS            SET1 (fragment): solubility-enhancement tag derived from T7 phage gene 10B
   3092..3139    +  terminator     T7 terminator: transcription terminator for bacteriophage T7 RNA polymerase
   3303..3360    +  promoter       AmpR promoter (fragment): bla
   3369..4184    -  CDS            KanR: aminoglycoside phosphotransferase; aph(3')-Ia; confers resistance to kanamycin in bacteria or G418 (Geneticin®) in eukaryotes
   4185..4276    -  promoter       AmpR promoter: bla
   4292..5041    -  rep_origin     RSF ori: Plasmids containing the RSF 1030 origin of replication can be propagated in E. coli cells that contain additional plasmids with compatible origins.
   5124..5188    -  CDS            TcR (fragment): tetracycline efflux protein; tet; confers resistance to tetracycline
   5203..5224    -  protein_bind   CAP binding site: CAP binding activates transcription in the presence of cAMP. E. coli catabolite activator protein
   5237..850     -  CDS            lacI (across the origin): lac repressor; lacI; The lac repressor binds to the lac operator to inhibit transcription in E. coli. This inhibition can be relieved by adding lactose or isopropyl-β-D-thiogalactopyranoside (IPTG).
>Addgene plasmid #213521 | pRSF_his6_sumo_229E_NSP14 | addgene full sequence | sequence record 421665 | Addgene NGS Result
GGATATAACATGAGCTGTCTTCGGTATCGTCGTATCCCACTACCGAGATGTCCGCACCAACGCGCAGCCC
GGACTCGGTAATGGCGCGCATTGCGCCCAGCGCCATCTGATCGTTGGCAACCAGCATCGCAGTGGGAACG
ATGCCCTCATTCAGCATTTGCATGGTTTGTTGAAAACCGGACATGGCACTCCAGTCGCCTTCCCGTTCCG
CTATCGGCTGAATTTGATTGCGAGTGAGATATTTATGCCAGCCAGCCAGACGCAGACGCGCCGAGACAGA
ACTTAATGGGCCCGCTAACAGCGCGATTTGCTGGTGACCCAATGCGACCAGATGCTCCACGCCCAGTCGC
GTACCGTCTTCATGGGAGAAAATAATACTGTTGATGGGTGTCTGGTCAGAGACATCAAGAAATAACGCCG
GAACATTAGTGCAGGCAGCTTCCACAGCAATGGCATCCTGGTCATCCAGCGGATAGTTAATGATCAGCCC
ACTGACGCGTTGCGCGAGAAGATTGTGCACCGCCGCTTTACAGGCTTCGACGCCGCTTCGTTCTACCATC
GACACCACCACGCTGGCACCCAGTTGATCGGCGCGAGATTTAATCGCCGCGACAATTTGCGACGGCGCGT
GCAGGGCCAGACTGGAGGTGGCAACGCCAATCAGCAACGACTGTTTGCCCGCCAGTTGTTGTGCCACGCG
GTTGGGAATGTAATTCAGCTCCGCCATCGCCGCTTCCACTTTTTCCCGCGTTTTCGCAGAAACGTGGCTG
GCCTGGTTCACCACGCGGGAAACGGTCTGATAAGAGACACCGGCATACTCTGCGACATCGTATAACGTTA
CTGGTTTCACATTCACCACCCTGAATTGACTCTCTTCCGGGCGCTATCATGCCATACCGCGAAAGGTTTT
GCGCCATTCGATGGTGTCCGGGATCTCGACGCTCTCCCTTATGCGACTCCTGCATTAGGAAATTAATACG
ACTCACTATAGGGGAATTGTGAGCGGATAACAATTCCCCTGTAGAAATAATTTTGTTTAACTTTAATAAG
GAGATATACCATGGGCAGCAGCCATCATCATCATCATCACAGCAGCGGCCTGGTGCCGCGCGGCAGCCAC
ATGGCAAGCATGTCGGACTCAGAAGTCAATCAAGAAGCTAAGCCAGAGGTCAAGCCAGAAGTCAAGCCTG
AGACTCACATCAATTTAAAGGTGTCCGATGGATCTTCAGAGATCTTCTTCAAGATCAAAAAGACCACTCC
TTTAAGAAGGCTGATGGAAGCGTTCGCTAAAAGACAGGGTAAGGAAATGGACTCCTTAAGATTCTTGTAC
GACGGTATTAGAATCCAAGCTGATCAGACCCCTGAAGATTTGGACATGGAGGATAACGATATTATTGAGG
CTCACAGAGAACAGATTGGTGGATCCGAAAGCAGTTGTGGTTTGTTTAAGGATTGTGCACGTAACCCTAT
TGATTTACCACCAAGTCATGCCACTACTTATTTGTCATTGTCTGATAGATTTAAGACTAGTGGTGACTTG
GCTGTTCAAATAGGTAACAACAATGTTTGTACCTATGAACATGTGATTTCATATATGGGTTTCAGGTTTG
ATGTTAGCATGCCTGGTAGTCATAGTTTGTTCTGTACTAGAGACTTTGCCATGCGTCATGTCAGAGGTTG
GTTAGGAATGGATGTGGAAGGTGCACATGTCACAGGTGACAATGTTGGCACTAATGTACCTCTACAAGTT
GGTTTTTCCAATGGTGTTGATTTTGTAGCTCAACCTGAAGGTTGTGTTCTAACAAACACTGGCAGTGTTG
TAAAACCTGTTCGTGCTCGTGCACCACCTGGAGAACAATTCACTCACATTGTACCTCTGTTACGCAAGGG
ACAACCTTGGAGTGTGTTGAGAAAACGTATTGTTCAAATGATAGCAGATTTTCTTGCTGGCTCATCTGAT
GTACTGGTGTTTGTACTTTGGGCTGGCGGTTTAGAGTTGACCACTATGCGTTATTTTGTTAAGATTGGAG
CTGTTAAACATTGCCAATGTGGTACTGTTGCAACATGCTACAATTCTGTTAGTAATGACTATTGTTGCTT
TAAACATGCATTGGGCTGTGACTATGTTTATAATCCATATGTCATAGATATTCAACAATGGGGTTATGTT
GGTTCACTCTCCACTAATCACCATGCAATTTGTAATGTTCATAGAAATGAGCATGTTGCTTCTGGTGATG
CTATTATGACTAGATGTTTGGCTGTGTATGACTGCTTTGTTAAGAATGTGGATTGGTCAATTACCTACCC
TATGATAGCTAATGAAAATGCCATAAACAAGGGCGGTCGCACTGTGCAGAGTCATATTATGCGTGCTGCT
ATTAAATTGTACAACCCTAAAGCAATCCATGACATTGGTAATCCTAAGGGTATTCGTTGTGCTGTAACTG
ATGCCAAGTGGTATTGTTATGACAAGAACCCTATTAATTCTAATGTGAAAACATTGGAGTATGATTACAT
GACACATGGCCAAATGGATGGCTTGTGTTTGTTTTGGAATTGTAATGTGGATATGTACCCTGAATTCTCA
ATTGTTTGCAGGTTTGACACACGTACACGATCTACATTGAACCTTGAAGGTGTAAATGGTGGGTCATTGT
ATGTCAATAATCATGCATTTCACACTCCTGCTTATGATAAACGTGCTATGGCTAAATTGAAACCAGCACC
GTTTTTCTACTATGACGACGGTTCATGTGAGGTTGTTCACGATCAAGTTAACTATGTTCCTTTGAGAGCC
ACTAATTGCATTACCAAGTGTAATATTGGTGGTGCTGTATGTTCTAAGCACGCTAATCTCTATAGAGCAT
ATGTTGAGTCATATAACATTTTTACTCAAGCTGGTTTTAATATTTGGGTTCCTACCACGTTTGATTGTTA
TAATTTGTGGCAGACATTCACAGATGTCAATTTACAATGACCGCTCGAGTCTGGTAAAGAAACCGCTGCT
GCGAAATTTGAACGCCAGCACATGGACTCGTCTACTAGCGCAGCTTAATTAACCTAGGCTGCTGCCACCG
CTGAGCAATAACTAGCATAACCCCTTGGGGCCTCTAAACGGGTCTTGAGGGGTTTTTTGCTGAAACCTCA
GGCATTTGAGAAGCACACGGTCACACTGCTTCCGGTAGTCAATAAACCGGTAAACCAGCAATAGACATAA
GCGGCTATTTAACGACCCTGCCCTGAACCGACGACAAGCTGACGACCGGGTCTCCGCAAGTGGCACTTTT
CGGGGAAATGTGCGCGGAACCCCTATTTGTTTATTTTTCTAAATACATTCAAATATGTATCCGCTCATGA
ATTAATTCTTAGAAAAACTCATCGAGCATCAAATGAAACTGCAATTTATTCATATCAGGATTATCAATAC
CATATTTTTGAAAAAGCCGTTTCTGTAATGAAGGAGAAAACTCACCGAGGCAGTTCCATAGGATGGCAAG
ATCCTGGTATCGGTCTGCGATTCCGACTCGTCCAACATCAATACAACCTATTAATTTCCCCTCGTCAAAA
ATAAGGTTATCAAGTGAGAAATCACCATGAGTGACGACTGAATCCGGTGAGAATGGCAAAAGTTTATGCA
TTTCTTTCCAGACTTGTTCAACAGGCCAGCCATTACGCTCGTCATCAAAATCACTCGCATCAACCAAACC
GTTATTCATTCGTGATTGCGCCTGAGCGAGACGAAATACGCGGTCGCTGTTAAAAGGACAATTACAAACA
GGAATCGAATGCAACCGGCGCAGGAACACTGCCAGCGCATCAACAATATTTTCACCTGAATCAGGATATT
CTTCTAATACCTGGAATGCTGTTTTCCCGGGGATCGCAGTGGTGAGTAACCATGCATCATCAGGAGTACG
GATAAAATGCTTGATGGTCGGAAGAGGCATAAATTCCGTCAGCCAGTTTAGTCTGACCATCTCATCTGTA
ACATCATTGGCAACGCTACCTTTGCCATGTTTCAGAAACAACTCTGGCGCATCGGGCTTCCCATACAATC
GATAGATTGTCGCACCTGATTGCCCGACATTATCGCGAGCCCATTTATACCCATATAAATCAGCATCCAT
GTTGGAATTTAATCGCGGCCTAGAGCAAGACGTTTCCCGTTGAATATGGCTCATACTCTTCCTTTTTCAA
TATTATTGAAGCATTTATCAGGGTTATTGTCTCATGAGCGGATACATATTTGAATGTATTTAGAAAAATA
AACAAATAGGCATGCAGCGCTCTTCCGCTTCCTCGCTCACTGACTCGCTACGCTCGGTCGTTCGACTGCG
GCGAGCGGTGTCAGCTCACTCAAAAGCGGTAATACGGTTATCCACAGAATCAGGGGATAAAGCCGGAAAG
AACATGTGAGCAAAAAGCAAAGCACCGGAAGAAGCCAACGCCGCAGGCGTTTTTCCATAGGCTCCGCCCC
CCTGACGAGCATCACAAAAATCGACGCTCAAGCCAGAGGTGGCGAAACCCGACAGGACTATAAAGATACC
AGGCGTTTCCCCCTGGAAGCTCCCTCGTGCGCTCTCCTGTTCCGACCCTGCCGCTTACCGGATACCTGTC
CGCCTTTCTCCCTTCGGGAAGCGTGGCGCTTTCTCATAGCTCACGCTGTTGGTATCTCAGTTCGGTGTAG
GTCGTTCGCTCCAAGCTGGGCTGTGTGCACGAACCCCCCGTTCAGCCCGACCGCTGCGCCTTATCCGGTA
ACTATCGTCTTGAGTCCAACCCGGTAAGACACGACTTATCGCCACTGGCAGCAGCCATTGGTAACTGATT
TAGAGGACTTTGTCTTGAAGTTATGCACCTGTTAAGGCTAAACTGAAAGAACAGATTTTGGTGAGTGCGG
TCCTCCAACCCACTTACCTTGGTTCAAAGAGTTGGTAGCTCAGCGAACCTTGAGAAAACCACCGTTGGTA
GCGGTGGTTTTTCTTTATTTATGAGATGATGAATCAATCGGTCTATCAAGTCAACGAACAGCTATTCCGT
TACTCTAGATTTCAGTGCAATTTATCTCTTCAAATGTAGCACCTGAAGTCAGCCCCATACGATATAAGTT
GTAATTCTCATGTTAGTCATGCCCCGCGCCCACCGGAAGGAGCTGACTGGGTTGAAGGCTCTCAAGGGCA
TCGGTCGAGATCCCGGTGCCTAATGAGTGAGCTAACTTACATTAATTGCGTTGCGCTCACTGCCCGCTTT
CCAGTCGGGAAACCTGTCGTGCCAGCTGCATTAATGAATCGGCCAACGCGCGGGGAGAGGCGGTTTGCGT
ATTGGGCGCCAGGGTGGTTTTTCTTTTCACCAGTGAGACGGGCAACAGCTGATTGCCCTTCACCGCCTGG
CCCTGAGAGAGTTGCAGCAAGCGGTCCACGCTGGTTTGCCCCAGCAGGCGAAAATCCTGTTTGATGGTGG
TTAACGGCG
